>Addgene plasmid #200646 | pcDNA3 Split random | addgene full sequence | sequence record 393474 | Addgene NGS Result
GACGGATCGGGAGATCTCCCGATCCCCTATGGTGCACTCTCAGTACAATCTGCTCTGATGCCGCATAGTT
AAGCCAGTATCTGCTCCCTGCTTGTGTGTTGGAGGTCGCTGAGTAGTGCGCGAGCAAAATTTAAGCTACA
ACAAGGCAAGGCTTGACCGACAATTGCATGAAGAATCTGCTTAGGGTTAGGCGTTTTGCGCTGCTTCGCG
ATGTACGGGCCAGATATACGCGTTGACATTGATTATTGACTAGTTATTAATAGTAATCAATTACGGGGTC
ATTAGTTCATAGCCCATATATGGAGTTCCGCGTTACATAACTTACGGTAAATGGCCCGCCTGGCTGACCG
CCCAACGACCCCCGCCCATTGACGTCAATAATGACGTATGTTCCCATAGTAACGCCAATAGGGACTTTCC
ATTGACGTCAATGGGTGGAGTATTTACGGTAAACTGCCCACTTGGCAGTACATCAAGTGTATCATATGCC
AAGTACGCCCCCTATTGACGTCAATGACGGTAAATGGCCCGCCTGGCATTATGCCCAGTACATGACCTTA
TGGGACTTTCCTACTTGGCAGTACATCTACGTATTAGTCATCGCTATTACCATGGTGATGCGGTTTTGGC
AGTACATCAATGGGCGTGGATAGCGGTTTGACTCACGGGGATTTCCAAGTCTCCACCCCATTGACGTCAA
TGGGAGTTTGTTTTGGCACCAAAATCAACGGGACTTTCCAAAATGTCGTAACAACTCCGCCCCATTGACG
CAAATGGGCGGTAGGCGTGTACGGTGGGAGGTCTATATAAGCAGAGCTCTCTGGCTAACTAGAGAACCCA
CTGCTTACTGGCTTATCGAAATTAATACGACTCACTATAGGGAGACCCAAGCTTGGTACCATGGTGAGCA
AGGGCGAGGAGCTGTTCACCGGGGTGGTGCCCATCCTGGTCGAGCTGGACGGCGACGTAAACGGCCACAA
GTTCAGCGTGTCCGGCGAGGGCGAGGGCGATGCCACCTACGGCAAGCTGACCCTGAAGTTCATCTGCACC
ACCGGCAAGCTGCCCGTGCCCTGGCCCACCCTCGTGACCACCCTGACCTACGGCGTGCAGTGCTTCAGCC
GCTACCCCGACCACATGAAGCAGCACGACTTCTTCAAGTCCGCCATGCCCGAAGGCTACGTCCAGGAGCG
CACCATCTTCTTCAAGGACGACGGCAACTACAAGACCCGCGCCGAGGTAAGTATCAAGGTTACAAGACAG
GTTTAAGGAGACCAATAGAAACTGGGCTTGTCGAGACAGAGAAGACTCTTGCGTTTCTCGAGGGATCCCG
TCGCTTACCGGTAAGCGACGAAGCTTAATAAAGGAGCTAGCTTTTAGTTCTGGATGAGGTACTTAGACGG
GAGTTCTTAAGCATTGCGCCGTCTAGTCCGGGGCCCAAAAGTACCATATGTACAGAATTCATGATAGGCA
CCTATTGGTCTTACTGACATCCACTTTGCCTTTCTCTCCACAGGTGAAGTTCGAGGGCGACACCCTGGTG
AACCGCATCGAGCTGAAGGGCATCGACTTCAAGGAGGACGGCAACATCCTGGGGCACAAGCTGGAGTACA
ACTACAACAGCCACAACGTCTATATCATGGCCGACAAGCAGAAGAACGGCATCAAGGTGAACTTCAAGAT
CCGCCACAACATCGAGGACGGCAGCGTGCAGCTCGCCGACCACTACCAGCAGAACACCCCCATCGGCGAC
GGCCCCGTGCTGCTGCCCGACAACCACTACCTGAGCACCCAGTCCGCCCTGAGCAAAGACCCCAACGAGA
AGCGCGATCACATGGTCCTGCTGGAGTTCGTGACCGCCGCCGGGATCACTCTCGGCATGGACGAGCTGTA
CAAGGATGAGTTTGGACAAACCACAACTAGAATGCAGTGAAAAAAATGCTTTATTTGTGAAATTTGTGAT
GCTATTGCTTTATTTGTAACCATTATAAGCTGCAATAAACAAGTTAACAACAACAATTGCATTCATTTTA
TGTTTCAGGTTCAGGGGGAGGTGTGGGGGGCTTTTTAAAGCAAGTAAAACCTCTACAAATGTGGTATCTA
GAGGGCCCTATTCTATAGTGTCACCTAAATGCTAGAGCTCGCTGATCAGCCTCGACTGTGCCTTCTAGTT
GCCAGCCATCTGTTGTTTGCCCCTCCCCCGTGCCTTCCTTGACCCTGGAAGGTGCCACTCCCACTGTCCT
TTCCTAATAAAATGAGGAAATTGCATCGCATTGTCTGAGTAGGTGTCATTCTATTCTGGGGGGTGGGGTG
GGGCAGGACAGCAAGGGGGAGGATTGGGAAGACAATAGCAGGCATGCTGGGGATGCGGTGGGCTCTATGG
CTTCTGAGGCGGAAAGAACCAGCTGGGGCTCTAGGGGGTATCCCC
[124 nt withheld, positions 2426-2549]
C
[91 nt withheld, positions 2551-2641]
A
[49 nt withheld, positions 2643-2691]
CCTTTGACGTTGGAGTCCACGTTCTTT
[37 nt withheld, positions 2719-2755]
ACCCTATCTCGGTCTATTCTTTTGATTTATAAGGGATTTTGCCGATTTCGGCCTATTGGTTAAAAAATGA
GCTGATTTAACAAAAATTTAACGCGAATTAATTCTGTGGAATGTGTGTCAGTTAGGGTGTGGAAAGTCCC
CAGGCTCCCCAGCAGGCAGAAGTATGCAAAGCATGCATCTCAATTAGTCAGCAACCAGGTGTGGAAAGTC
CCCAGGCTCCCCAGCAGGCAGAAGTATGCAAAGCATGCATCTCAATTAGTCAGCAACCATAGTCCCGCCC
CTAACTCCGCCCATCCCGCCCCTAACTCCGCCCAGTTCCGCCCATTCTCCGCCCCATGGCTGACTAATTT
TTTTTATTTATGCAGAGGCCGAGGCCGCCTCTGCCTCTGAGCTATTCCAGAAGTAGTGAGGAGGCTTTTT
TGGAGGCCTAGGCTTTTGCAAAAAGCTCCCGGGAGCTTGTATATCCATTTTCGGATCTGATCAAGAGACA
GGATGAGGATCGTTTCGCATGATTGAACAAGATGGATTGCACGCAGGTTCTCCGGCCGCTTGGGTGGAGA
GGCTATTCGGCTATGACTGGGCACAACAGACAATCGGCTGCTCTGATGCCGCCGTGTTCCGGCTGTCAGC
GCAGGGGCGCCCGGTTCTTTTTGTCAAGACCGACCTGTCCGGTGCCCTGAATGAACTGCAGGACGAGGCA
GCGCGGCTATCGTGGCTGGCCACGACGGGCGTTCCTTGCGCAGCTGTGCTCGACGTTGTCACTGAAGCGG
GAAGGGACTGGCTGCTATTGGGCGAAGTGCCGGGGCAGGATCTCCTGTCATCTCACCTTGCTCCTGCCGA
GAAAGTATCCATCATGGCTGATGCAATGCGGCGGCTGCATACGCTTGATCCGGCTACCTGCCCATTCGAC
CACCAAGCGAAACATCGCATCGAGCGAGCACGTACTCGGATGGAAGCCGGTCTTGTCGATCAGGATGATC
TGGACGAAGAGCATCAGGGGCTCGCGCCAGCCGAACTGTTCGCCAGGCTCAAGGCGCGCATGCCCGACGG
CGAGGATCTCGTCGTGACCCATGGCGATGCCTGCTTGCCGAATATCATGGTGGAAAATGGCCGCTTTTCT
GGATTCATCGACTGTGGCCGGCTGGGTGTGGCGGACCGCTATCAGGACATAGCGTTGGCTACCCGTGATA
TTGCTGAAGAGCTTGGCGGCGAATGGGCTGACCGCTTCCTCGTGCTTTACGGTATCGCCGCTCCCGATTC
GCAGCGCATCGCCTTCTATCGCCTTCTTGACGAGTTCTTCTGAGCGGGACTCTGGGGTTCGAAATGACCG
ACCAAGCGACGCCCAACCTGCCATCACGAGATTTCGATTCCACCGCCGCCTTCTATGAAAGGTTGGGCTT
CGGAATCGTTTTCCGGGACGCCGGCTGGATGATCCTCCAGCGCGGGGATCTCATGCTGGAGTTCTTCGCC
CACCCCAACTTGTTTATTGCAGCTTATAATGGTTACAAATAAAGCAATAGCATCACAAATTTCACAAATA
AAGCATTTTTTTCACTGCATTCTAGTTGTGGTTTGTCCAAACTCATCAATGTATCTTATCATGTCTGTAT
ACCGTCGACCTCTAGCTAGAGCTTGGCGTAATCATGGTCATAGCTGTTTCCTGTGTGAAATTGTTATCCG
CTCACAATTCCACACAACATACGAGCCGGAAGCATAAAGTGTAAAGCCTGGGGTGCCTAATGAGTGAGCT
AACTCACATTAATTGCGTTGCGCTCACTGCCCGCTTTCCAGTCGGGAAACCTGTCGTGCCAGCTGCATTA
ATGAATCGGCCAACGCGCGGGGAGAGGCGGTTTGCGTATTGGGCGCTCTTCCGCTTCCTCGCTCACTGAC
TCGCTGCGCTCGGTCGTTCGGCTGCGGCGAGCGGTATCAGCTCACTCAAAGGCGGTAATACGGTTATCCA
CAGAATCAGGGGATAACGCAGGAAAGAACATGTGAGCAAAAGGCCAGCAAAAGGCCAGGAACCGTAAAAA
GGCCGCGTTGCTGGCGTTTTTCCATAGGCTCCGCCCCCCTGACGAGCATCACAAAAATCGACGCTCAAGT
CAGAGGTGGCGAAACCCGACAGGACTATAAAGATACCAGGCGTTTCCCCCTGGAAGCTCCCTCGTGCGCT
CTCCTGTTCCGACCCTGCCGCTTACCGGATACCTGTCCGCCTTTCTCCCTTCGGGAAGCGTGGCGCTTTC
TCATAGCTCACGCTGTAGGTATCTCAGTTCGGTGTAGGTCGTTCGCTCCAAGCTGGGCTGTGTGCACGAA
CCCCCCGTTCAGCCCGACCGCTGCGCCTTATCCGGTAACTATCGTCTTGAGTCCAACCCGGTAAGACACG
ACTTATCGCCACTGGCAGCAGCCACTGGTAACAGGATTAGCAGAGCGAGGTATGTAGGCGGTGCTACAGA
GTTCTTGAAGTGGTGGCCTAACTACGGCTACACTAGAAGAACAGTATTTGGTATCTGCGCTCTGCTGAAG
CCAGTTACCTTCGGAAAAAGAGTTGGTAGCTCTTGATCCGGCAAACAAACCACCGCTGGTAGCGGTGGTT
TTTTTGTTTGCAAGCAGCAGATTACGCGCAGAAAAAAAGGATCTCAAGAAGATCCTTTGATCTTTTCTAC
GGGGTCTGACGCTCAGTGGAACGAAAACTCACGTTAAGGGATTTTGGTCATGAGATTATCAAAAAGGATC
TTCACCTAGATCCTTTTAAATTAAAAATGAAGTTTTAAATCAATCTAAAGTATATATGAGTAAACTTGGT
CTGACAGTTACCAATGCTTAATCAGTGAGGCACCTATCTCAGCGATCTGTCTATTTCGTTCATCCATAGT
TGCCTGACTCCCCGTCGTGTAGATAACTACGATACGGGAGGGCTTACCATCTGGCCCCAGTGCTGCAATG
ATACCGCGAGACCCACGCTCACCGGCTCCAGATTTATCAGCAATAAACCAGCCAGCCGGAAGGGCCGAGC
GCAGAAGTGGTCCTGCAACTTTATCCGCCTCCATCCAGTCTATTAATTGTTGCCGGGAAGCTAGAGTAAG
TAGTTCGCCAGTTAATAGTTTGCGCAACGTTGTTGCCATTGCTACAGGCATCGTGGTGTCACGCTCGTCG
TTTGGTATGGCTTCATTCAGCTCCGGTTCCCAACGATCAAGGCGAGTTACATGATCCCCCATGTTGTGCA
AAAAAGCGGTTAGCTCCTTCGGTCCTCCGATCGTTGTCAGAAGTAAGTTGGCCGCAGTGTTATCACTCAT
GGTTATGGCAGCACTGCATAATTCTCTTACTGTCATGCCATCCGTAAGATGCTTTTCTGTGACTGGTGAG
TACTCAACCAAGTCATTCTGAGAATAGTGTATGCGGCGACCGAGTTGCTCTTGCCCGGCGTCAATACGGG
ATAATACCGCGCCACATAGCAGAACTTTAAAAGTGCTCATCATTGGAAAACGTTCTTCGGGGCGAAAACT
CTCAAGGATCTTACCGCTGTTGAGATCCAGTTCGATGTAACCCACTCGTGCACCCAACTGATCTTCAGCA
TCTTTTACTTTCACCAGCGTTTCTGGGTGAGCAAAAACAGGAAGGCAAAATGCCGCAAAAAAGGGAATAA
GGGCGACACGGAAATGTTGAATACTCATACTCTTCCTTTTTCAATATTATTGAAGCATTTATCAGGGTTA
TTGTCTCATGAGCGGATACATATTTGAATGTATTTAGAAAAATAAACAAATAGGGGTTCCGCGCACATTT
CCCCGAAAAGTGCCACCTGACGTC
Features (pLannotate 1.2.2; 26 found; start..end, strand, type, name):
     28..80      -  misc_feature   bom (fragment): basis of mobility region from pBR322
    235..614     +  enhancer       CMV enhancer: human cytomegalovirus immediate early enhancer
    615..818     +  promoter       CMV promoter: human cytomegalovirus (CMV) immediate early promoter
    814..847     +  LTR            5' LTR (truncated) (fragment): truncated 5' long terminal repeat (LTR) from HIV-1
    863..881     +  promoter       T7 promoter: promoter for bacteriophage T7 RNA polymerase
    907..1239    +  CDS            (3-F)Tyr-EGFP (fragment): (3-F)Tyr-EGFP is a basic (constitutively fluorescent) green fluorescent protein published in 2004, derived from Aequorea victoria.
   1237..1318    +  intron         chimeric intron (fragment): chimera between introns from human β-globin and immunoglobulin heavy chain genes
   1462..1513    +  intron         chimeric intron (fragment): chimera between introns from human β-globin and immunoglobulin heavy chain genes
   1511..1894    +  CDS            EGFP (fragment): EGFP is a basic (constitutively fluorescent) green fluorescent protein published in 1996, derived from Aequorea victoria. It is reported to be a rapidly-maturing weak dimer with moderate acid sensitivity.
   1924..2005    -  polyA_signal   SV40 poly(A) signal: SV40 polyadenylation signal
   2028..2097    -  CDS            large T antigen (fragment): large T antigen from SV40 (simian virus 40)
   2112..2130    -  promoter       SP6 promoter: promoter for bacteriophage SP6 RNA polymerase
   2156..2380    +  polyA_signal   bGH poly(A) signal: bovine growth hormone polyadenylation signal
   2384..2405    +  promoter       SV40 promoter (fragment): SV40 enhancer and early promoter
   2426..2854    +  rep_origin     f1 ori (sequence partly withheld): f1 bacteriophage origin of replication; arrow indicates direction of (+) strand synthesis
   2868..3197    +  promoter       SV40 promoter: SV40 enhancer and early promoter
   3264..4055    +  CDS            neo: KKA2_KLEPN - Also known as kan, nptII. Experimental evidence at protein level: Swiss-Prot protein existence level 1. Resistance to kanamycin, neomycin, paromomycin, ribostamycin, butirosin and gentamicin B. From Klebsiella pneumoniae.
   4079..4237    +  CDS            ble (fragment): BLE_KLEPN - Experimental evidence at protein level: Swiss-Prot protein existence level 1. Binding protein with a strong affinity to the bleomycin family of antibiotics. Binds to CL990; an antimitotic-antibiotic compound. From Klebsiella pneumoniae.
   4232..4353    +  polyA_signal   SV40 poly(A) signal: SV40 polyadenylation signal
   4426..4442    -  protein_bind   lac operator: The lac repressor binds to the lac operator to inhibit transcription in E. coli. This inhibition can be relieved by adding lactose or isopropyl-β-D-thiogalactopyranoside (IPTG). lac repressor encoded by lacI
   4450..4480    -  promoter       lac promoter: promoter for the E. coli lac operon
   4495..4516    -  protein_bind   CAP binding site: CAP binding activates transcription in the presence of cAMP. E. coli catabolite activator protein
   4529..4621    -  CDS            lacI (fragment): lac repressor; lacI; The lac repressor binds to the lac operator to inhibit transcription in E. coli. This inhibition can be relieved by adding lactose or isopropyl-β-D-thiogalactopyranoside (IPTG).
   4804..5392    -  rep_origin     ori: high-copy-number ColE1/pMB1/pBR322/pUC origin of replication
   5563..6423    -  CDS            AmpR: β-lactamase; bla; confers resistance to ampicillin, carbenicillin, and related antibiotics
   6424..6528    -  promoter       AmpR promoter: bla
