[The description below was written by a language model from this plasmid's Addgene catalogue record and pLannotate feature annotations shown in this document.]
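Description:
pcDNA3 Split random is a mammalian expression plasmid of about 6.56 kb built on the pcDNA3 backbone. It is maintained in E. coli through a high-copy ColE1/pUC-type origin and an ampicillin resistance gene (β-lactamase with its own promoter), and it also carries an f1 phage origin. For selection in mammalian cells, an SV40 enhancer/early promoter drives the neomycin phosphotransferase gene, followed by an SV40 polyadenylation signal, allowing G418 selection of stable transfectants.

The payload is an interrupted EGFP reporter placed downstream of the human cytomegalovirus immediate early enhancer and promoter. In the annotated sequence the EGFP coding region appears as two fragments separated by a chimeric intron (a hybrid of human β-globin and immunoglobulin heavy chain intron sequences). The intron itself is annotated as two pieces flanking an unannotated gap of roughly 140 bp, which is consistent with the random sequence that the record says was inserted into the intron. Fluorescent protein should therefore be produced only when the intron is spliced out and the two EGFP halves are joined in frame. T7 and SP6 promoters flank the insert and serve as sequencing primer sites. The bGH polyadenylation signal lies downstream, and a reverse-oriented SV40 poly(A) and large T antigen fragment sits just after the EGFP sequence, probably carried over from a source vector.

The record does not spell out the experimental role. However, the random intronic sequence and the associated work on small nucleolar RNAs suggest that it serves as a control for related constructs carrying specific sequences within the same intron.
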