Addgene plasmid #200646: pcDNA3 Split random
Purpose: Expressed a eGFP sequence where a chimeric intron with a random sequence was inserted
Depositing lab: Claire Francastel. Depositing organization: CNRS, Delegation Paris Villejuif. Publication: Small nucleolar RNAs promote the restoration of muscle differentiation defects in cells from myotonic dystrophy type 1. Bogard B, Bonnet H, Boyarchuk E, Tellier G, Furling D, Mouly V, Francastel C, Hube F. Nucleic Acids Res. 2025 Mar 20;53(6):gkaf232. doi: 10.1093/nar/gkaf232. PubMed 40156865.
Backbone
  Vector backbone: pcDNA3
  Total vector size (bp): 6562
  Vector type: Mammalian Expression
  Selectable markers: Neomycin (select with G418)
Growth in bacteria
  Bacterial resistance: Ampicillin, 100 μg/mL
  Growth temperature: 37°C
  Growth strain: DH5alpha
  Copy number: Unknown
Gene/Insert
  Gene/Insert name: Split GFP with chimeric intron containing random sequence
  Species: H. sapiens (human)
  Insert size (bp): 1876
  Promoter: CMV
  Cloning method: Restriction Enzyme; 5′ cloning site SpeI (unknown if destroyed); 3′ cloning site XbaI (unknown if destroyed)
  Sequencing primers: 5′ T7; 3′ Sp6
Terms and licenses: Academic/Nonprofit Terms; Industry Terms: Not Available to Industry
How to cite: pcDNA3 Split random was a gift from Claire Francastel (Addgene plasmid # 200646 ; http://n2t.net/addgene:200646 ; RRID:Addgene_200646)
